Addgene plasmid #229714: pGWB515_35S-HA-(ΔTP)DM3(Col-0)
Purpose: Stable transformation or transient expression of gene of interest in plants
Depositing lab: Eunyoung Chae. Depositing organization: National University of Singapore. Publication: Structural determinants of DANGEROUS MIX 3, an alpha/beta hydrolase that triggers NLR-mediated genetic incompatibility in plants. Wan WL, Kim G, Kim N, Tan YY, Watari M, Charoennit N, Lee RRQ, Phang IRK, Wang J, Liew YY, Hu D, Ng SK, Zhang Y, Jang IC, Song JJ, Chae E. Mol Cell. 2025 Jul 17;85(14):2776-2795.e8. doi: 10.1016/j.molcel.2025.06.021. PubMed 40680723.
Backbone
  Vector backbone: pGWB515
  Backbone manufacturer: Tsuyoshi Nakagawa (Addgene plasmid #74857)
  Vector type: Plant Expression
Growth in bacteria
  Bacterial resistance: Spectinomycin, 50 μg/mL
  Growth temperature: 37°C
  Growth strain: DH5alpha
  Copy number: High Copy
Gene/Insert
  Gene/Insert name: DM3(Col-0) (alt name: At3g61540)
  Species: A. thaliana (mustard weed)
  Mutation: amino acid 1-52 were deleted
  Entrez Gene: AT3G61540 (a.k.a. AT3G61540)
  Cloning method: Gateway Cloning
Terms and licenses: Academic/Nonprofit Terms; Industry Terms: Not Available to Industry
Depositor comments: Please visit https://doi.org/10.1101/2024.10.28.620575 for bioRxiv preprint.
How to cite: pGWB515_35S-HA-(ΔTP)DM3(Col-0) was a gift from Eunyoung Chae (Addgene plasmid # 229714 ; http://n2t.net/addgene:229714 ; RRID:Addgene_229714)
