[The description below was written by a language model from this plasmid's Addgene catalogue record and pLannotate feature annotations shown in this document.]
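Description:
pGWB515_35S-HA-(ΔTP)DM3(Col-0) is a 12.7 kb Agrobacterium-type binary plant expression vector built on the Gateway-compatible pGWB515 backbone. It is intended for stable transformation or transient expression in plants. In bacteria it is selected with spectinomycin through the aadA (SmR) gene. It carries a ColE1/pMB1-type origin with the pBR322 bom region for E. coli. The pVS1 oriV, RepA and StaA functions normally support replication and stable maintenance in Agrobacterium.

The nopaline-type right and left border repeats delimit the T-DNA, which contains two cassettes. In the expression cassette, the CaMV 35S promoter drives a 3xHA epitope tag fused through attB1 to the insert, and the cassette ends at a NOS terminator. The insert is Arabidopsis thaliana DM3 (DANGEROUS MIX 3, At3g61540), Col-0 allele, with amino acids 1–52 deleted. The "ΔTP" in the name suggests this removes an N-terminal transit peptide, although the record does not define the abbreviation. The annotation tool labels separated stretches of the insert as fragments resembling a bacterial proline iminopeptidase. This fits DM3 being an alpha/beta hydrolase, and the gaps may mean the clone contains introns, which the record does not confirm. Downstream of the insert the table shows two attB2 sites flanking a short 3xFLAG fragment, apparently a cloning remnant; the record does not say whether it is translated. The second cassette, in the opposite orientation, is a NOS promoter–hygromycin phosphotransferase–NOS terminator unit for selecting transformed plants.

The associated study concerns the structural determinants by which DM3 triggers NLR-mediated genetic incompatibility. The construct would provide constitutive expression of HA-tagged, N-terminally truncated DM3 for detection and functional assays in planta.
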