Features (pLannotate 1.2.2; 31 found; start..end, strand, type, name):
     54..78      -  misc_feature   RB T-DNA repeat: right border repeat from nopaline C58 T-DNA
    144..298     -  CDS            lacZα (fragment): LacZα fragment of β-galactosidase; lacZ fragment
    301..321     -  misc_feature   MCS (fragment): pUC18/19 multiple cloning site
    812..1153    +  promoter       CaMV 35S promoter: strong constitutive promoter from cauliflower mosaic virus
   1196..1285    +  CDS            3xHA: three tandem HA epitope tags
   1307..1331    +  protein_bind   attB1: mutant version of attB; recombination site for the Gateway® BP reaction BP Clonase™
   1624..2301    +  CDS            pip (fragment): PIP_AERSO - Also known as pap. Experimental evidence at protein level: Swiss-Prot protein existence level 1. Higher activity toward long peptides. Acts on hydroxyproline beta-naphthylamide with almost as high an activity as on proline beta- naphthylamide. From Aeromonas sobria.
   3096..3224    +  CDS            pip (fragment): PIP_AERSO - Also known as pap. Experimental evidence at protein level: Swiss-Prot protein existence level 1. Higher activity toward long peptides. Acts on hydroxyproline beta-naphthylamide with almost as high an activity as on proline beta- naphthylamide. From Aeromonas sobria.
   3302..3460    +  CDS            pip (fragment): PIP_AERSO - Also known as pap. Experimental evidence at protein level: Swiss-Prot protein existence level 1. Higher activity toward long peptides. Acts on hydroxyproline beta-naphthylamide with almost as high an activity as on proline beta- naphthylamide. From Aeromonas sobria.
   3504..3528    -  protein_bind   attB2: mutant version of attB; recombination site for the Gateway® BP reaction BP Clonase™
   3538..3562    +  CDS            3xFLAG (fragment): three tandem FLAG® epitope tags, followed by an enterokinase cleavage site
   3582..3606    -  protein_bind   attB2: mutant version of attB; recombination site for the Gateway® BP reaction BP Clonase™
   3632..3884    +  terminator     NOS terminator: nopaline synthase terminator and poly(A) signal
   3939..3961    -  protein_bind   lac operator (fragment): The lac repressor binds to the lac operator to inhibit transcription in E. coli. This inhibition can be relieved by adding lactose or isopropyl-β-D-thiogalactopyranoside (IPTG). lac repressor encoded by lacI
   3965..3995    -  promoter       lac promoter: promoter for the E. coli lac operon
   4010..4031    -  protein_bind   CAP binding site: CAP binding activates transcription in the presence of cAMP. E. coli catabolite activator protein
   4067..4319    -  terminator     NOS terminator: nopaline synthase terminator and poly(A) signal
   4470..5495    -  CDS            HygR: aminoglycoside phosphotransferase from E. coli; aph(4)-Ia; confers resistance to hygromycin
   5547..5726    -  promoter       NOS promoter: nopaline synthase promoter
   5806..6135    -  CDS            tnpA (fragment): TN5P_ECOLX - Also known as tnp. Experimental evidence at protein level: Swiss-Prot protein existence level 1. Mediates transposition of transposon Tn5 by a 'cut and paste' mechanism. First, the monomeric transposase binds the 19 bp inverted DNA repeats flanking the transposon. Then, dimerization of the DNA- bound transposase creates a synaptic DNA complex. After nicking of the first DNA strand, excision of the transposon proceeds through a series of intermediates. The transposase then mediates the insertion of the transposon at a new site by strand transfer. The activity of the wild- type tran
   6232..6256    -  misc_feature   LB T-DNA repeat: left border repeat from nopaline C58 T-DNA
   6515..6538    +  promoter       Pc promoter (fragment): intI1 (promoter lies within the coding sequence); class 1 integron promoter
   6714..6770    +  CDS            GmR (fragment): gentamycin acetyltransferase; aacC1; confers resistance to gentamycin
   6781..7568    +  CDS            SmR (fragment): aminoglycoside adenylyltransferase (Murphy, 1985); aadA; confers resistance to spectinomycin and streptomycin
   7814..8402    +  rep_origin     ori: high-copy-number ColE1/pMB1/pBR322/pUC origin of replication
   8588..8728    -  misc_feature   bom: basis of mobility region from pBR322
   8830..8869    -  CDS            rop (fragment): Rop protein, which maintains plasmids at low copy number; rop
   9072..9266    -  rep_origin     pVS1 oriV: origin of replication for the Pseudomonas plasmid pVS1 (Heeb et al., 2000)
   9332..10405   -  CDS            pVS1 RepA: replication protein from the Pseudomonas plasmid pVS1 (Heeb et al., 2000)
  10834..11463   -  CDS            pVS1 StaA: stability protein from the Pseudomonas plasmid pVS1 (Heeb et al., 2000)
  12023..12424   -  CDS            Y4CG_SINFN (fragment): Protein inferred from homology: Swiss-Prot protein existence level 3. From Sinorhizobium fredii (strain NBRC 101917 / NGR234).
>Addgene plasmid #229714 | pGWB515_35S-HA-(ΔTP)DM3(Col-0) | addgene full sequence | sequence record 496453 | Addgene NGS Result
TTTCACGCCCTTTTAAATATCCGATTATTCTAATAAACGCTCTTTTCTCTTAGGTTTACCCGCCAATATA
TCCTGTCAAACACTGATAGTTTAAACTGAAGGCGGGAAACGACAATCTGATCCAAGCTCAAGCTGCTCTA
GCATTCGCCATTCAGGCTGCGCAACTGTTGGGAAGGGCGATCGGTGCGGGCCTCTTCGCTATTACGCCAG
CTGGCGAAAGGGGGATGTGCTGCAAGGCGATTAAGTTGGGTAACGCCAGGGTTTTCCCAGTCACGACGTT
GTAAAACGACGGCCAGTGCCAAGCTTGCATGCCTGCAGGTCCCCAGATTAGCCTTTTCAATTTCAGAAAG
AATGCTAACCCACAGATGGTTAGAGAGGCTTACGCAGCAGGTCTCATCAAGACGATCTACCCGAGCAATA
ATCTCCAGGAAATCAAATACCTTCCCAAGAAGGTTAAAGATGCAGTCAAAAGATTCAGGACTAACTGCAT
CAAGAACACAGAGAAAGATATATTTCTCAAGATCAGAAGTACTATTCCAGTATGGACGATTCAAGGCTTG
CTTCACAAACCAAGGCAAGTAATAGAGATTGGAGTCTCTAAAAAGGTAGTTCCCACTGAATCAAAGGCCA
TGGAGTCAAAGATTCAAATAGAGGACCTAACAGAACTCGCCGTAAAGACTGGCGAACAGTTCATACAGAG
TCTCTTACGACTCAATGACAAGAAGAAAATCTTCGTCAACATGGTGGAGCACGACACACTTGTCTACTCC
AAAAATATCAAAGATACAGTCTCAGAAGACCAAAGGGCAATTGAGACTTTTCAACAAAGGGTAATATCCG
GAAACCTCCTCGGATTCCATTGCCCAGCTATCTGTCACTTTATTGTGAAGATAGTGGAAAAGGAAGGTGG
CTCCTACAAATGCCATCATTGCGATAAAGGAAAGGCCATCGTTGAAGATGCCTCTGCCGACAGTGGTCCC
AAAGATGGACCCCCACCCACGAGGAGCATCGTGGAAAAAGAAGACGTTCCAACCACGTCTTCAAAGCAAG
TGGATTGATGTGATATCTCCACTGACGTAAGGGATGACGCACAATCCCACTATCCTTCGCAAGACCCTTC
CTCTATATAAGGAAGTTCATTTCATTTGGAGAGAACACGGGGGACTCTAGAATGAGCGGGTTAATTAACA
TCTTTTACCCATACGATGTTCCTGACTATGCGGGCTATCCCTATGACGTCCCGGACTATGCAGGATCCTA
TCCATATGACGTTCCAGATTACGCTGCTCAGTGCAGCGCTGTTATCACAAGTTTGTACAAAAAAGCAGGC
TCCGAATTCGCCCTTATGGAAGCGGGATCGGTTTACGTCGATGTAGCTGGGGAATCGAAGTCGGAGCATG
TTACTGGGAAGTGGTTTTCGGTGCCGGAGCTCCGACTGCGTGACCACCGGTTCATAGTTCCTCTTGATTA
TTCCAAAAGTTCTCCCAAAATTACCGTCTTTGCTCGAGAGATCGTTGCGGGTAACTTGAAATTTGGAGCT
TTTTGATTCAGAGCTCTTTCTGTGATTACGAAGCTAAAAGTTTGTGTCTTTTGTTTTTTGTAGTTGGGAA
AGAGGAGCAAGCAATGCCGTATTTATTGTATTTGCAAGGTGGTCCAGGATTTGAAGGTCCAAGGCCTAGT
GAAGCTAGTGGATGGATTCAAAGAGCTTGTGAAGAGTTTCGAGTGGTCTTACTCGATCAAGTATGATGCT
TTCATAGTTTTATACTCTTCTCTGGACAGTTTTTTTAGTCTTTGTGTTGTTCTAATTTTGTTTGTCCTGC
AGCGAGGAACAGGCTTGTCCACTCCTTTAACATGTTCCTCTATGCTTCAATTCAAATCAGCAAAGGAATT
AGCTGATTATTTGGTTCACTTTCGAGCTGATAATATAGTTAAAGATGCTGAGTTTATTAGAGTTCGTCTT
GTTCCTAAGGCTGATCCTTGGACAATTTTGGGTCAGGTAATTTGTCTTTGTATTGTCTATTGGTCATCTT
GCTTCAGTTCTTGTCATTTGATTTTGTATTCATCTTTTTTTCTTCAAATCTACAGAGTTTCGGTGGCTTT
TGTGCACTTACATATCTGAGTTTTGCACCCGAAGGACTCAAACAAGTGCTAATAACTGGAGGAATTCCAC
CAATTGGTAAAGCATGTACAGCAGATGATGTATATGAAGCCGGTTTTGAACAAGTTGCTCGCCAAAATGA
AAAATACTACAAGAGATTCCCTCAAGACATTGAGATTGTTCGTGAACTCGTAAATTACTTGGCTGAATCT
GAAGGTGGCGGGGTGAGGGATTACAACATTTGCTCAATCCACTGACCAGTTTAGTTTAGTTCCTTACTTG
TCTCTGTTTCTTTGTCTTTAGGTACCTCTCCCATCAGGAGGCATTCTTACTCCTAAGGGTCTTCAAACTC
TTGGTCTTTCTGGTTTAGGATCAAGTACTGGTTTTGAGCGCCTGCATTATATGTAAGAGTTTAGCTTAAT
TTTTATCAACCACCTCACATGTTCTGTGTTAAATCTGGCCTTCTTAATTGATCATAGGTTGGAGAGAGTA
TGGGATCCTATTTTAGTTACTGGAGCTCCAAAGTGTATTAGTCAGTTCTTCTTAAACGCTGTAAGAGACC
CACAAAAATTTGTTGTTTTCTGTTCTCAGCTCAAATAAGGAATTCAATAGTCTGAGACATTTTATCGTTG
CTGCAGTTTGAGAGTTGGCATTCTTTTGATACAAATCCACTATATGCTCTTCTCCACGAGGCCATATACT
GTGAGGTATAGTCTCTTCAAATTTCTCATCTTTTTTTCTATTTCAGACAATTACTTCTTCTTGTTATCGT
TTATGTTTAAATGGAAACTTTTTCAGGGTGCTTCATCAGGATGGTCTGCTCATAGATTACGGGATAAATA
TGAGTACAAATTCGACGCAATGAAGGCAGTCAAAGAAAGTCAGCCTGTACTCTTCACAGGAGAGGTACAG
GTTTTGAGTATTTCTAATTGTATGGCTCATAGCTTGGATGATTGGTCCACATTGCTTAACTAAAATAGAA
TTTGGATTTGTATAGATGATATTTCCATGGATGTTTGATGAAATTCATGCCTTGAAGCCATTTAAAGCTG
CCGCCGATCTTTTGGCCAAGAAAGAGGATTGGCCTCCATTATATGATGTTCCTAGATTGCAGAATAACAA
GGTCTGTTTCAGAATCTTGATCGTTCTTTCATATGGATCAAATAATTTTACTCTGTTTCACATGATTTCT
TTTTGTAGGTGCCTGTTGCTGCAGCGGTTTACTACGAAGATATGTATGTAAACTTCAAGCTGGTGACGGA
AACAGCTTCTCATATATCGGGTATCAGACTTTGGGTAACGAATGAGTTTATGCATTCGGGTCTTCGTGAT
GCTGGAAGACAAATTATTGATCATTTGTTGGGAATGATCAATGGGAAAAAGCCTCTCTTTTAGGGCGAAT
TCGACCCAGCTTTCTTGTACAAAGTGGTTGATAACAGCGACTACAAGGATGACGATGACAAGGCTTAGAA
GGGCGAATTCGACCCAGCTTTCTTGTACAAAGTGGTGATAACCTAGAGCTCGAATTTCCCCGATCGTTCA
AACATTTGGCAATAAAGTTTCTTAAGATTGAATCCTGTTGCCGGTCTTGCGATGATTATCATATAATTTC
TGTTGAATTACGTTAAGCATGTAATAATTAACATGTAATGCATGACGTTATTTATGAGATGGGTTTTTAT
GATTAGAGTCCCGCAATTATACATTTAATACGCGATAGAAAACAAAATATAGCGCGCAAACTAGGATAAA
TTATCGCGCGCGGTGTCATCTATGTTACTAGATCGGGAATTGGTTCCGGAACCAATTCGTAATCATGTCA
TAGCTGTTTCCTGTGTGAAATTGTTATCCGCTCACAATTCCACACAACATACGAGCCGGAAGCATAAAGT
GTAAAGCCTGGGGTGCCTAATGAGTGAGCTAACTCACATTAGGCTGAATTAGGCGCGCCTATTTCTATTA
ATTCCCGATCTAGTAACATAGATGACACCGCGCGCGATAATTTATCCTAGTTTGCGCGCTATATTTTGTT
TTCTATCGCGTATTAAATGTATAATTGCGGGACTCTAATCATAAAAACCCATCTCATAAATAACGTCATG
CATTACATGTTAATTATTACATGCTTAACGTAATTCAACAGAAATTATATGATAATCATCGCAAGACCGG
CAACAGGATTCAATCTTAAGAAACTTTATTGCCAAATGTTTGAACGATCGGGGAAATTCGGGGGATCGAT
CCCGCGAACTGTGGACGAGAACTGTGCCACCAAGCGTAAGGCCGTTCTCTCGCATTTGCCTTGCTAGGCT
CGCGCGAGTTGCTGGCTGAGGCGTTCTCGAAATCAGCTCTTGTTCGGTCGGCATCTACTCTATTCCTTTG
CCCTCGGACGAGTGCTGGGGCGTCGGTTTCCACTATCGGCGAGTACTTCTACACAGCCATCGGTCCAGAC
GGCCGCGCTTCTGCGGGCGATTTGTGTACGCCCGACAGTCCCGGCTCCGGATCGGACGATTGCGTCGCAT
CGACCCTGCGCCCAAGCTGCATCATCGAAATTGCCGTCAACCAAGCTCTGATAGAGTTGGTCAAGACCAA
TGCGGAGCATATACGCCCGGAGCCGCGGCGATCCTGCAAGCTCCGGATGCCTCCGCTCGAAGTAGCGCGT
CTGCTGCTCCATACAAGCCAACCACGGCCTCCAGAAGAAGATGTTGGCGACCTCGTATTGGGAATCCCCG
AACATCGCCTCGCTCCAGTCAATGACCGCTGTTATGCGGCCATTGTCCGTCAGGACATTGTTGGAGCCGA
AATCCGCGTGCACGAGGTGCCGGACTTCGGGGCAGTCCTCGGCCCAAAGCATCAGCTCATCGAGAGCCTG
CGCGACGGACGCACTGACGGTGTCGTCCATCACAGTTTGCCAGTGATACACATGGGGATCAGCAATCGCG
CATATGAAATCACGCCATGTAGTGTATTGACCGATTCCTTGCGGTCCGAATGGGCCGAACCCGCTCGTCT
GGCTAAGATCGGCCGCAGCGATCGCATCCATGGCCTCCGCGACCGGCTGCAGAACAGCGGGCAGTTCGGT
TTCAGGCAGGTCTTGCAACGTGACACCCTGTGCACGGCGGGAGATGCAATAGGTCAGGCTCTCGCTGAAT
GCCCCAATGTCAAGCACTTCCGGAATCGGGAGCGCGGCCGATGCAAAGTGCCGATAAACATAACGATCTT
TGTAGAAACCATCGGCGCAGCTATTTACCCGCAGGACATATCCACGCCCTCCTACATCGAAGCTGAAAGC
ACGAGATTCTTCGCCCTCCGAGAGCTGCATCAGGTCGGAGACGCTGTCGAACTTTTCGATCAGAAACTTC
TCGACAGACGTCGCGGTGAGTTCAGGCTTTTTCATATCTTATTGCCCCCCGGGATCAGATCTGGATTGAG
AGTGAATATGAGACTCTAATTGGATACCGAGGGGAATTTATGGAACGTCAGTGGAGCATTTTTGACAAGA
AATATTTGCTAGCTGATAGTGACCTTAGGCGACTTTTGAACGCGCAATAATGGTTTCTGACGTATGTGCT
TAGCTCATTAAACTCCAGAAACCCGCGGCTGAGTGGCTCCTTCAACGTTGCGGTTCTGTCAGTTCCAAAC
GTAAAACGGCTTGTCCCGCGTCATCGGCGGGGGTCATAACGTGACTCCCTTAATTCTCCGCTCATGATCT
TGATCCCCTGCGCCATCAGATCCTTGGCGGCAAGAAAGCCATCCAGTTTACTTTGCAGGGCTTCCCAACC
TTACCAGAGGGCGCCCCAGCTGGCAATTCCGGTTCGCTTGCTGTCCATAAAACCGCCCAGTCTAGCTATC
GCCATGTAAGCCCACTGCAAGCTACCTGCTTTCTCTTTGCGCTTGCGTTTTCCCTTGTCCAGATAGCCCA
GTAGCTGACATTCATCCGGGGTCAGCACCGTTTCTGCGGACTGGCTTTCTACGTGTTCCGCTTCCTTTAG
CAGCCCTTGCGCCCTGAGTGCTTGCGGCAGCGTGAAGCTGATCCGTCGAGATTAATAGAAATAAATTCAG
CCTAATTCGGCGTTAATTCAGTACATTAAAAACGTCCGCAATGTGTTATTAAGTTGTCTAAGCGTCAATT
TGTTTACACCACAATATATCCTGCCACCAGCCAGCCAACAGCTCCCCGACCGGCAGCTCGGCACAAAATC
ACCACTCGATACAGGCAGCCCATCAGTCCGGGACGGCGTCAGCGGGAGAGCCGTTGTAAGGCGGCAGACT
TTGCTCATGTTACCGATGCTATTCGGAAGAACGGCAACTAAGCTGCCGGGTTTGAAACACGGATGATCTC
GCGGAGGGTAGCATGTTGATTGTAACGATGACAGAGCGTTGCTGCCTGTGATCAATTCGGGCACGAACCC
AGTGGACATAAGCCTGTTCGGTTCGTAAGCTGTAATGCAAGTAGCGTATGCGCTCACGCAACTGGTCCAG
AACCTTGACCGAACGCAGCGGTGGTAACGGCGCAGTGGCGGTTTTCATGGCTTGTTATGACTGTTTTTTT
GGGGTACAGTCTATGCCTCGGGCATCCAAGCAGCAAGCGCGTTACGCCGTGGGTCGATGTTTGATGTTAT
GGAGCAGCAACGATGTTACGCAGCAGGGCAGTCGCCCTAAAACAAAGTTAAACATCATGGGGGAAGCGGT
GATCGCCGAAGTATCGACTCAACTATCAGAGGTAGTTGGCGTCATCGAGCGCCATCTCGAACCGACGTTG
CTGGCCGTACATTTGTACGGCTCCGCAGTGGATGGCGGCCTGAAGCCACACAGTGATATTGATTTGCTGG
TTACGGTGACCGTAAGGCTTGATGAAACAACGCGGCGAGCTTTGATCAACGACCTTTTGGAAACTTCGGC
TTCCCCTGGAGAGAGCGAGATTCTCCGCGCTGTAGAAGTCACCATTGTTGTGCACGACGACATCATTCCG
TGGCGTTATCCAGCTAAGCGCGAACTGCAATTTGGAGAATGGCAGCGCAATGACATTCTTGCAGGTATCT
TCGAGCCAGCCACGATCGACATTGATCTGGCTATCTTGCTGACAAAAGCAAGAGAACATAGCGTTGCCTT
GGTAGGTCCAGCGGCGGAGGAACTCTTTGATCCGGTTCCTGAACAGGATCTATTTGAGGCGCTAAATGAA
ACCTTAACGCTATGGAACTCGCCGCCCGACTGGGCTGGCGATGAGCGAAATGTAGTGCTTACGTTGTCCC
GCATTTGGTACAGCGCAGTAACCGGCAAAATCGCGCCGAAGGATGTCGCTGCCGACTGGGCAATGGAGCG
CCTGCCGGCCCAGTATCAGCCCGTCATACTTGAAGCTAGACAGGCTTATCTTGGACAAGAAGAAGATCGC
TTGGCCTCGCGCGCAGATCAGTTGGAAGAATTTGTCCACTACGTGAAAGGCGAGATCACCAAGGTAGTCG
GCAAATAATGTCTAGCTAGAAATTCGTTCAAGCCGACGCCGCTTCGCGGCGCGGCTTAACTCAAGCGTTA
GATGCACTAAGCACATAATTGCTCACAGCCAAACTATCAGGTCAAGTCTGCTTTTATTATTTTTAAGCGT
GCATAATAAGCCCTACACAAATTGGGAGATATATCATGCATGACCAAAATCCCTTAACGTGAGTTTTCGT
TCCACTGAGCGTCAGACCCCGTAGAAAAGATCAAAGGATCTTCTTGAGATCCTTTTTTTCTGCGCGTAAT
CTGCTGCTTGCAAACAAAAAAACCACCGCTACCAGCGGTGGTTTGTTTGCCGGATCAAGAGCTACCAACT
CTTTTTCCGAAGGTAACTGGCTTCAGCAGAGCGCAGATACCAAATACTGTCCTTCTAGTGTAGCCGTAGT
TAGGCCACCACTTCAAGAACTCTGTAGCACCGCCTACATACCTCGCTCTGCTAATCCTGTTACCAGTGGC
TGCTGCCAGTGGCGATAAGTCGTGTCTTACCGGGTTGGACTCAAGACGATAGTTACCGGATAAGGCGCAG
CGGTCGGGCTGAACGGGGGGTTCGTGCACACAGCCCAGCTTGGAGCGAACGACCTACACCGAACTGAGAT
ACCTACAGCGTGAGCTATGAGAAAGCGCCACGCTTCCCGAAGGGAGAAAGGCGGACAGGTATCCGGTAAG
CGGCAGGGTCGGAACAGGAGAGCGCACGAGGGAGCTTCCAGGGGGAAACGCCTGGTATCTTTATAGTCCT
GTCGGGTTTCGCCACCTCTGACTTGAGCGTCGATTTTTGTGATGCTCGTCAGGGGGGCGGAGCCTATGGA
AAAACGCCAGCAACGCGGCCTTTTTACGGTTCCTGGCCTTTTGCTGGCCTTTTGCTCACATGTTCTTTCC
TGCGTTATCCCCTGATTCTGTGGATAACCGTATTACCGCCTTTGAGTGAGCTGATACCGCTCGCCGCAGC
CGAACGACCGAGCGCAGCGAGTCAGTGAGCGAGGAAGCGGAAGAGCGCCTGATGCGGTATTTTCTCCTTA
CGCATCTGTGCGGTATTTCACACCGCATATGGTGCACTCTCAGTACAATCTGCTCTGATGCCGCATAGTT
AAGCCAGTATACACTCCGCTATCGCTACGTGACTGGGTCATGGCTGCGCCCCGACACCCGCCAACACCCG
CTGACGCGCCCTGACGGGCTTGTCTGCTCCCGGCATCCGCTTACAGACAAGCTGTGACCGTCTCCGGGAG
CTGCATGTGTCAGAGGTTTTCACCGTCATCACCGAAACGCGCGAGGCAGGGTGCCTTGATGTGGGCGCCG
GCGGTCGAGTGGCGACGGCGCGGCTTGTCCGCGCCCTGGTAGATTGCCTGGCCGTAGGCCAGCCATTTTT
GAGCGGCCAGCGGCCGCGATAGGCCGACGCGAAGCGGCGGGGCGTAGGGAGCGCAGCGACCGAAGGGTAG
GCGCTTTTTGCAGCTCTTCGGCTGTGCGCTGGCCAGACAGTTATGCACAGGCCAGGCGGGTTTTAAGAGT
TTTAATAAGTTTTAAAGAGTTTTAGGCGGAAAAATCGCCTTTTTTCTCTTTTATATCAGTCACTTACATG
TGTGACCGGTTCCCAATGTACGGCTTTGGGTTCCCAATGTACGGGTTCCGGTTCCCAATGTACGGCTTTG
GGTTCCCAATGTACGTGCTATCCACAGGAAAGAGACCTTTTCGACCTTTTTCCCCTGCTAGGGCAATTTG
CCCTAGCATCTGCTCCGTACATTAGGAACCGGCGGATGCTTCGCCCTCGATCAGGTTGCGGTAGCGCATG
ACTAGGATCGGGCCAGCCTGCCCCGCCTCCTCCTTCAAATCGTACTCCGGCAGGTCATTTGACCCGATCA
GCTTGCGCACGGTGAAACAGAACTTCTTGAACTCTCCGGCGCTGCCACTGCGTTCGTAGATCGTCTTGAA
CAACCATCTGGCTTCTGCCTTGCCTGCGGCGCGGCGTGCCAGGCGGTAGAGAAAACGGCCGATGCCGGGA
TCGATCAAAAAGTAATCGGGGTGAACCGTCAGCACGTCCGGGTTCTTGCCTTCTGTGATCTCGCGGTACA
TCCAATCAGCTAGCTCGATCTCGATGTACTCCGGCCGCCCGGTTTCGCTCTTTACGATCTTGTAGCGGCT
AATCAAGGCTTCACCCTCGGATACCGTCACCAGGCGGCCGTTCTTGGCCTTCTTCGTACGCTGCATGGCA
ACGTGCGTGGTGTTTAACCGAATGCAGGTTTCTACCAGGTCGTCTTTCTGCTTTCCGCCATCGGCTCGCC
GGCAGAACTTGAGTACGTCCGCAACGTGTGGACGGAACACGCGGCCGGGCTTGTCTCCCTTCCCTTCCCG
GTATCGGTTCATGGATTCGGTTAGATGGGAAACCGCCATCAGTACCAGGTCGTAATCCCACACACTGGCC
ATGCCGGCCGGCCCTGCGGAAACCTCTACGTGCCCGTCTGGAAGCTCGTAGCGGATCACCTCGCCAGCTC
GTCGGTCACGCTTCGACAGACGGAAAACGGCCACGTCCATGATGCTGCGACTATCGCGGGTGCCCACGTC
ATAGAGCATCGGAACGAAAAAATCTGGTTGCTCGTCGCCCTTGGGCGGCTTCCTAATCGACGGCGCACCG
GCTGCCGGCGGTTGCCGGGATTCTTTGCGGATTCGATCAGCGGCCGCTTGCCACGATTCACCGGGGCGTG
CTTCTGCCTCGATGCGTTGCCGCTGGGCGGCCTGCGCGGCCTTCAACTTCTCCACCAGGTCATCACCCAG
CGCCGCGCCGATTTGTACCGGGCCGGATGGTTTGCGACCGCTCACGCCGATTCCTCGGGCTTGGGGGTTC
CAGTGCCATTGCAGGGCCGGCAGACAACCCAGCCGCTTACGCCTGGCCAACCGCCCGTTCCTCCACACAT
GGGGCATTCCACGGCGTCGGTGCCTGGTTGTTCTTGATTTTCCATGCCGCCTCCTTTAGCCGCTAAAATT
CATCTACTCATTTATTCATTTGCTCATTTACTCTGGTAGCTGCGCGATGTATTCAGATAGCAGCTCGGTA
ATGGTCTTGCCTTGGCGTACCGCGTACATCTTCAGCTTGGTGTGATCCTCCGCCGGCAACTGAAAGTTGA
CCCGCTTCATGGCTGGCGTGTCTGCCAGGCTGGCCAACGTTGCAGCCTTGCTGCTGCGTGCGCTCGGACG
GCCGGCACTTAGCGTGTTTGTGCTTTTGCTCATTTTCTCTTTACCTCATTAACTCAAATGAGTTTTGATT
TAATTTCAGCGGCCAGCGCCTGGACCTCGCGGGCAGCGTCGCCCTCGGGTTCTGATTCAAGAACGGTTGT
GCCGGCGGCGGCAGTGCCTGGGTAGCTCACGCGCTGCGTGATACGGGACTCAAGAATGGGCAGCTCGTAC
CCGGCCAGCGCCTCGGCAACCTCACCGCCGATGCGCGTGCCTTTGATCGCCCGCGACACGACAAAGGCCG
CTTGTAGCCTTCCATCCGTGACCTCAATGCGCTGCTTAACCAGCTCCACCAGGTCGGCGGTGGCCCATAT
GTCGTAAGGGCTTGGCTGCACCGGAATCAGCACGAAGTCGGCTGCCTTGATCGCGGACACAGCCAAGTCC
GCCGCCTGGGGCGCTCCGTCGATCACTACGAAGTCGCGCCGGCCGATGGCCTTCACGTCGCGGTCAATCG
TCGGGCGGTCGATGCCGACAACGGTTAGCGGTTGATCTTCCCGCACGGCCGCCCAATCGCGGGCACTGCC
CTGGGGATCGGAATCGACTAACAGAACATCGGCCCCGGCGAGTTGCAGGGCGCGGGCTAGATGGGTTGCG
ATGGTCGTCTTGCCTGACCCGCCTTTCTGGTTAAGTACAGCGATAACCTTCATGCGTTCCCCTTGCGTAT
TTGTTTATTTACTCATCGCATCATATACGCAGCGACCGCATGACGCAAGCTGTTTTACTCAAATACACAT
CACCTTTTTAGACGGCGGCGCTCGGTTTCTTCAGCGGCCAAGCTGGCCGGCCAGGCCGCCAGCTTGGCAT
CAGACAAACCGGCCAGGATTTCATGCAGCCGCACGGTTGAGACGTGCGCGGGCGGCTCGAACACGTACCC
GGCCGCGATCATCTCCGCCTCGATCTCTTCGGTAATGAAAAACGGTTCGTCCTGGCCGTCCTGGTGCGGT
TTCATGCTTGTTCCTCTTGGCGTTCATTCTCGGCGGCCGCCAGGGCGTCGGCCTCGGTCAATGCGTCCTC
ACGGAAGGCACCGCGCCGCCTGGCCTCGGTGGGCGTCACTTCCTCGCTGCGCTCAAGTGCGCGGTACAGG
GTCGAGCGATGCACGCCAAGCAGTGCAGCCGCCTCTTTCACGGTGCGGCCTTCCTGGTCGATCAGCTCGC
GGGCGTGCGCGATCTGTGCCGGGGTGAGGGTAGGGCGGGGGCCAAACTTCACGCCTCGGGCCTTGGCGGC
CTCGCGCCCGCTCCGGGTGCGGTCGATGATTAGGGAACGCTCGAACTCGGCAATGCCGGCGAACACGGTC
AACACCATGCGGCCGGCCGGCGTGGTGGTGTCGGCCCACGGCTCTGCCAGGCTACGCAGGCCCGCGCCGG
CCTCCTGGATGCGCTCGGCAATGTCCAGTAGGTCGCGGGTGCTGCGGGCCAGGCGGTCTAGCCTGGTCAC
TGTCACAACGTCGCCAGGGCGTAGGTGGTCAAGCATCCTGGCCAGCTCCGGGCGGTCGCGCCTGGTGCCG
GTGATCTTCTCGGAAAACAGCTTGGTGCAGCCGGCCGCGTGCAGTTCGGCCCGTTGGTTGGTCAAGTCCT
GGTCGTCGGTGCTGACGCGGGCATAGCCCAGCAGGCCAGCGGCGGCGCTCTTGTTCATGGCGTAATGTCT
CCGGTTCTAGTCGCAAGTATTCTACTTTATGCGACTAAAACACGCGACAAGAAAACGCCAGGAAAAGGGC
AGGGCGGCAGCCTGTCGCGTAACTTAGGACTTGTGCGACATGTCGTTTTCAGAAGACGGCTGCACTGAAC
GTCAGAAGCCGACTGCACTATAGCAGCGGAGGGGTTGGATCAAAGTACTTTGATCCCGAGGGGAACCCTG
TGGTTGGCATGCACATACAAATGGACGAACGGATAAACCT
